>Addgene plasmid #215752 | 2x3APWWP-IFP2.0C | addgene full sequence | sequence record 429908 | Addgene NGS Result
ATTAGTTATTAATAGTAATCAATTACGGGGTCATTAGTTCATAGCCCATATATGGAGTTCCGCGTTACAT
AACTTACGGTAAATGGCCCGCCTGGCTGACCGCCCAACGACCCCCGCCCATTGACGTCAATAATGACGTA
TGTTCCCATAGTAACGCCAATAGGGACTTTCCATTGACGTCAATGGGTGGAGTATTTACGGTAAACTGCC
CACTTGGCAGTACATCAAGTGTATCATATGCCAAGTACGCCCCCTATTGACGTCAATGACGGTAAATGGC
CCGCCTGGCATTATGCCCAGTACATGACCTTATGGGACTTTCCTACTTGGCAGTACATCTACGTATTAGT
CATCGCTATTACCATGGTGATGCGGTTTTGGCAGTACATCAATGGGCGTGGATAGCGGTTTGACTCACGG
GGATTTCCAAGTCTCCACCCCATTGACGTCAATGGGAGTTTGTTTTGGCACCAAAATCAACGGGACTTTC
CAAAATGTCGTAACAACTCCGCCCCATTGACGCAAATGGGCGGTAGGCGTGTACGGTGGGAGGTCTATAT
AAGCAGAGCTGGTTTAGTGAACCGTCAGATCCGCTAGCGCTACCGGTCGCCACCATGGAGTACGAGGACG
GCCGGGGCTTTGGCATTGGGGAGCTGGTGTGGGGGAAACTGCGGGGCTTCTCCTGGTGGCCAGGCCGCAT
TGTGTCTTGGTGGATGACGGGCCGGAGCCGAGCAGCTGAAGGCACCCGCTGGGTCATGTGGTTCGGAGAC
GGCAAATTCTCAGTGGTGTGTGTTGAGAAGCTGATGCCGCTGAGCTCGTTTTGCAGTGCGTTCCACCAGG
CCACGTACAACAAGCAGCCCATGTACCGCAAAGCCATCTACGAGGTCCTGCAGGTGGCCAGCAGCCGCGC
GGGGAAGCTGTTCCCGGTGTGCCACGACAGCGATGAGAGTGACACTGCCAAGGCCGTGGAGGTGCAGAAC
AAGCCCATGATTGAATGGGCCCTGGGGGGCTTCCAGCCTTCTGGCCCTAAGGGCCTGGAACCACCAACTG
GATCGCCCAAGAAAAAACGCAAGGTGGCCACCATGGAGTATGAGGACGGCCGGGGCTTTGGCATTGGGGA
GCTGGTGTGGGGGAAACTGCGGGGCTTCTCCTGGTGGCCAGGCCGCATTGTGTCTTGGTGGATGACGGGC
CGGAGCCGAGCAGCTGAAGGCACCCGCTGGGTCATGTGGTTCGGAGACGGCAAATTCTCAGTGGTGTGTG
TTGAGAAGCTGATGCCGCTGAGCTCGTTTTGCAGTGCGTTCCACCAGGCCACGTACAACAAGCAGCCCAT
GTACCGCAAAGCCATCTACGAGGTCCTGCAGGTGGCCAGCAGCCGCGCGGGGAAGCTGTTCCCGGTGTGC
CACGACAGCGATGAGAGTGACACTGCCAAGGCCGTGGAGGTGCAGAACAAGCCCATGATTGAATGGGCCC
TGGGGGGCTTCCAGCCTTCTGGCCCTAAGGGCCTGGAGCCACCAACTGGATCGTCACAAACCTCGGGTTC
ATCCACGTCGGAGGGCCAGGAGGGCACGGACTCTATTGGACCCCACGCTCTGAGAAATGCAATGTTCGCT
CTGGAGAGTGCTCCTAATCTCCGGGCACTGGCTGAAGTCGCAACCCAAACAGTCCGGGAACTGTCAGGTT
TCGACCGGGTGATGCTGTACAAGTTTGCACCAGACGCAACAGGAGAGGTTATTGCCGAAGCAAGGCGCGA
GGGCATGCAGGCTTACCTCGGGCATAGGTTTCCCGCATCCACCACCCCTGCACAAGCTAGGGCCCTCTAC
ACAAGACACCTGCTCCGGCTGACCGCAGACACCAGGGCTGCAGCAGTGCCCCTCGACCCCGTGCTGAATC
CCCAGACAAATGCTCCTACACCTCTGGGCGGAGCTGTCCTCAGAGCTACATCCCCAATGCACATGCAGTA
CCTGAGGAATATGGGAGTGGGCTCCTCCCTGAGCGTCAGCGTCGTGGTCGGCGGCCAGCTGTGGGGACTG
ATTGTCTGCCACCATCAGACACCCTACGTGCTGCCACCCGATCTGCGGACCACCCTGGAGTATCTGGGGA
GGCTCCTGTCCCTGCAGGTGCAGAGGAAAGAAGCTTAATCCGGACTCAGATCTCGAGCTCAAGCTTCGAA
TTCTGCAGTCGACGGTACCGCGGGCCCGGGATCCACCGGATCTAGATAACTGATCATAATCAGCCATACC
ACATTTGTAGAGGTTTTACTTGCTTTAAAAAACCTCCCACACCTCCCCCTGAACCTGAAACATAAAATGA
ATGCAATTGTTGTTGTTAACTTGTTTATTGCAGCTTATAATGGTTACAAATAAAGCAATAGCATCACAAA
TTTCACAAATAAAGCATTTTTTTCACTGCATTCTAGTTGTGGTTTGTCCAAACTCATCAATGTATCTTAA
CGCGTAAATTGTAAGCGTTAATATTTTGTTAAAATTCGCGTTAAATTTTTGTTAAATCAGCTCATTTTTT
AACCAATAGGCCGAAATCGGCAAAATCCCTTATAAATCAAAAGAATAGACCGAGATAGGGT
[37 nt withheld, positions 2582-2618]
AAAGAACGTGGACTCCAACGTCAAAGG
[49 nt withheld, positions 2646-2694]
T
[91 nt withheld, positions 2696-2786]
G
[124 nt withheld, positions 2788-2911]
CAGGTGGCACTTTTCGGGGAAATGTGCGCGGAACCCCTATTTGTTTATTTTTCTAAATACATTCAAATAT
GTATCCGCTCATGAGACAATAACCCTGATAAATGCTTCAATAATATTGAAAAAGGAAGAGTCCTGAGGCG
GAAAGAACCAGCTGTGGAATGTGTGTCAGTTAGGGTGTGGAAAGTCCCCAGGCTCCCCAGCAGGCAGAAG
TATGCAAAGCATGCATCTCAATTAGTCAGCAACCAGGTGTGGAAAGTCCCCAGGCTCCCCAGCAGGCAGA
AGTATGCAAAGCATGCATCTCAATTAGTCAGCAACCATAGTCCCGCCCCTAACTCCGCCCATCCCGCCCC
TAACTCCGCCCAGTTCCGCCCATTCTCCGCCCCATGGCTGACTAATTTTTTTTATTTATGCAGAGGCCGA
GGCCGCCTCGGCCTCTGAGCTATTCCAGAAGTAGTGAGGAGGCTTTTTTGGAGGCCTAGGCTTTTGCAAA
GATCGATCAAGAGACAGGATGAGGATCGTTTCGCATGATTGAACAAGATGGATTGCACGCAGGTTCTCCG
GCCGCTTGGGTGGAGAGGCTATTCGGCTATGACTGGGCACAACAGACAATCGGCTGCTCTGATGCCGCCG
TGTTCCGGCTGTCAGCGCAGGGGCGCCCGGTTCTTTTTGTCAAGACCGACCTGTCCGGTGCCCTGAATGA
ACTGCAAGACGAGGCAGCGCGGCTATCGTGGCTGGCCACGACGGGCGTTCCTTGCGCAGCTGTGCTCGAC
GTTGTCACTGAAGCGGGAAGGGACTGGCTGCTATTGGGCGAAGTGCCGGGGCAGGATCTCCTGTCATCTC
ACCTTGCTCCTGCCGAGAAAGTATCCATCATGGCTGATGCAATGCGGCGGCTGCATACGCTTGATCCGGC
TACCTGCCCATTCGACCACCAAGCGAAACATCGCATCGAGCGAGCACGTACTCGGATGGAAGCCGGTCTT
GTCGATCAGGATGATCTGGACGAAGAGCATCAGGGGCTCGCGCCAGCCGAACTGTTCGCCAGGCTCAAGG
CGAGCATGCCCGACGGCGAGGATCTCGTCGTGACCCATGGCGATGCCTGCTTGCCGAATATCATGGTGGA
AAATGGCCGCTTTTCTGGATTCATCGACTGTGGCCGGCTGGGTGTGGCGGACCGCTATCAGGACATAGCG
TTGGCTACCCGTGATATTGCTGAAGAGCTTGGCGGCGAATGGGCTGACCGCTTCCTCGTGCTTTACGGTA
TCGCCGCTCCCGATTCGCAGCGCATCGCCTTCTATCGCCTTCTTGACGAGTTCTTCTGAGCGGGACTCTG
GGGTTCGAAATGACCGACCAAGCGACGCCCAACCTGCCATCACGAGATTTCGATTCCACCGCCGCCTTCT
ATGAAAGGTTGGGCTTCGGAATCGTTTTCCGGGACGCCGGCTGGATGATCCTCCAGCGCGGGGATCTCAT
GCTGGAGTTCTTCGCCCACCCTAGGGGGAGGCTAACTGAAACACGGAAGGAGACAATACCGGAAGGAACC
CGCGCTATGACGGCAATAAAAAGACAGAATAAAACGCACGGTGTTGGGTCGTTTGTTCATAAACGCGGGG
TTCGGTCCCAGGGCTGGCACTCTGTCGATACCCCACCGAGACCCCATTGGGGCCAATACGCCCGCGTTTC
TTCCTTTTCCCCACCCCACCCCCCAAGTTCGGGTGAAGGCCCAGGGCTCGCAGCCAACGTCGGGGCGGCA
GGCCCTGCCATAGCCTCAGGTTACTCATATATACTTTAGATTGATTTAAAACTTCATTTTTAATTTAAAA
GGATCTAGGTGAAGATCCTTTTTGATAATCTCATGACCAAAATCCCTTAACGTGAGTTTTCGTTCCACTG
AGCGTCAGACCCCGTAGAAAAGATCAAAGGATCTTCTTGAGATCCTTTTTTTCTGCGCGTAATCTGCTGC
TTGCAAACAAAAAAACCACCGCTACCAGCGGTGGTTTGTTTGCCGGATCAAGAGCTACCAACTCTTTTTC
CGAAGGTAACTGGCTTCAGCAGAGCGCAGATACCAAATACTGTTCTTCTAGTGTAGCCGTAGTTAGGCCA
CCACTTCAAGAACTCTGTAGCACCGCCTACATACCTCGCTCTGCTAATCCTGTTACCAGTGGCTGCTGCC
AGTGGCGATAAGTCGTGTCTTACCGGGTTGGACTCAAGACGATAGTTACCGGATAAGGCGCAGCGGTCGG
GCTGAACGGGGGGTTCGTGCACACAGCCCAGCTTGGAGCGAACGACCTACACCGAACTGAGATACCTACA
GCGTGAGCTATGAGAAAGCGCCACGCTTCCCGAAGGGAGAAAGGCGGACAGGTATCCGGTAAGCGGCAGG
GTCGGAACAGGAGAGCGCACGAGGGAGCTTCCAGGGGGAAACGCCTGGTATCTTTATAGTCCTGTCGGGT
TTCGCCACCTCTGACTTGAGCGTCGATTTTTGTGATGCTCGTCAGGGGGGCGGAGCCTATGGAAAAACGC
CAGCAACGCGGCCTTTTTACGGTTCCTGGCCTTTTGCTGGCCTTTTGCTCACATGTTCTTTCCTGCGTTA
TCCCCTGATTCTGTGGATAACCGTATTACCGCCATGC
Features (pLannotate 1.2.2; 16 found; start..end, strand, type, name):
     63..366     +  enhancer       CMV enhancer: human cytomegalovirus immediate early enhancer
    367..570     +  promoter       CMV promoter: human cytomegalovirus (CMV) immediate early promoter
    618..1046    +  CDS            DNMT3A (fragment): DNA methyltransferase 3A
   1086..1514    +  CDS            DNMT3A (fragment): DNA methyltransferase 3A
   1551..2135    +  CDS            iFP2.0 (fragment): iFP2.0 is a basic (constitutively fluorescent) near ir fluorescent protein published in 2014, derived from Rhodopseudomonas palustris. It requires the cofactor biliverdin for fluorescence.
   2139..2204    +  misc_feature   MCS: multiple cloning site
   2221..2305    +  CDS            large T antigen (fragment): large T antigen from SV40 (simian virus 40)
   2328..2449    +  polyA_signal   SV40 poly(A) signal: SV40 polyadenylation signal
   2483..2911    -  rep_origin     f1 ori (sequence partly withheld): f1 bacteriophage origin of replication; arrow indicates direction of (+) strand synthesis
   2938..3042    +  promoter       AmpR promoter: bla
   3044..3401    +  promoter       SV40 promoter: SV40 enhancer and early promoter
   3436..4230    +  CDS            NeoR/KanR: aminoglycoside phosphotransferase from Tn5; aph(3')-II (or nptII); confers resistance to neomycin, kanamycin, and G418 (Geneticin®)
   4251..4403    +  CDS            ble (fragment): BLE_KLEPN - Experimental evidence at protein level: Swiss-Prot protein existence level 1. Binding protein with a strong affinity to the bleomycin family of antibiotics. Binds to CL990; an antimitotic-antibiotic compound. From Klebsiella pneumoniae.
   4462..4509    +  polyA_signal   HSV TK poly(A) signal: herpes simplex virus thymidine kinase polyadenylation signal (Cole and Stacy, 1985)
   4600..4616    -  polyA_signal   bGH poly(A) signal (fragment): bovine growth hormone polyadenylation signal
   4838..5426    +  rep_origin     ori: high-copy-number ColE1/pMB1/pBR322/pUC origin of replication
