[The description below was written by a language model from this plasmid's Addgene catalogue record and pLannotate feature annotations shown in this document.]
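Description:
2x3APWWP-IFP2.0C is a mammalian expression plasmid of about 5.5 kb that encodes one half of a bimolecular anchor-detector (BiAD) fluorescence sensor for reading out histone H3 lysine 36 di- and trimethylation in living cells. The catalogue lists pcDNA3 as the backbone. The annotated architecture, however, has a single NeoR/KanR cassette driven by tandem bacterial (bla) and SV40 early promoters, an SV40 polyadenylation signal after the insert, an HSV TK poly(A) signal and a residual multiple cloning site. This resembles the C1-type fluorescent-protein vector from which the IFP2.0 portion was derived, and it fits the recorded kanamycin selection in bacteria. The same aminoglycoside phosphotransferase gene allows G418 selection in mammalian cells. A high-copy ColE1/pUC origin supports propagation in E. coli, and an f1 origin is also present. Short annotated fragments of ble, SV40 large T antigen and bGH poly(A) appear to be backbone remnants, not functional elements.

The payload is driven by the CMV immediate early enhancer and promoter. It consists of two tandem copies of a human DNMT3A fragment, corresponding to the PWWP domain, followed in the same orientation by a fragment of IFP2.0, the biliverdin-dependent near-infrared fluorescent protein. The PWWP domain acts as a reader of H3K36me2/3, and the record describes it as doubled here, presumably to strengthen chromatin binding. The C-terminal IFP2.0 fragment is not expected to fluoresce alone. In the BiAD design, signal arises when this detector module sits close to a complementary module carrying the N-terminal IFP2.0 fragment, which is targeted to a specific DNA locus, so that the fluorophore is reconstituted. The construct is therefore used with such a partner for locus-specific imaging of H3K36 methylation in single cells.
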