Addgene plasmid #215752: 2x3APWWP-IFP2.0C
Purpose: Expresses double domain of DNMT3A PWWP domain fused to C-terminal part of IFP2.0 for H3K36me2/3 detection in BiAD sensors
Depositing lab: Albert Jeltsch. Depositing organization: Universitaet Stuttgart. Publication: Modular dual-color BiAD sensors for locus-specific readout of epigenome modifications in single cells. Kohler AR, Hausser J, Harsch A, Bernhardt S, Haussermann L, Brenner LM, Lungu C, Olayioye MA, Bashtrykov P, Jeltsch A. Cell Rep Methods. 2024 Mar 26:100739. doi: 10.1016/j.crmeth.2024.100739. PubMed 38554702.
Backbone
  Vector backbone: pcDNA3
  Vector type: Mammalian Expression
  Selectable markers: Neomycin (select with G418)
Growth in bacteria
  Bacterial resistance: Kanamycin, 50 μg/mL
  Growth temperature: 37°C
  Growth strain: NEB Stable
  Copy number: Unknown
Gene/Insert
  Gene/Insert name: 2x3APWWP-IFP2.0C
  Species: H. sapiens (human)
  Promoter: CMV
  Cloning method: Gibson Cloning
  Sequencing primers: 5′ CGCAAATGGGCGGTAGGCGTG
Resource information
  A portion of this plasmid was derived from a plasmid made by: IFP2.0-C1 was a gift from Michael Davidson & Xiaokun Shu (Addgene plasmid # 54784; RRID:Addgene_54784).
Terms and licenses: Academic/Nonprofit Terms; Industry Terms: Not Available to Industry
How to cite: 2x3APWWP-IFP2.0C was a gift from Albert Jeltsch (Addgene plasmid # 215752 ; http://n2t.net/addgene:215752 ; RRID:Addgene_215752)
